Addgene plasmid #112958: CytERM_3xmTurquoise2
Purpose: In vivo visualization of the ER (can be used for colocalization studies and the OSER assay)
Depositing lab: Dorus Gadella. Depositing organization: University of Amsterdam.
Backbone
  Vector backbone: pEGFP-N1
  Backbone manufacturer: Clontech
  Vector type: Mammalian Expression
Growth in bacteria
  Bacterial resistance: Kanamycin, 50 μg/mL
  Growth temperature: 37°C
  Growth strain: DH5alpha
  Copy number: High Copy
Gene/Insert
  Gene/Insert name: CytERM
  Species: Synthetic
  Promoter: CMV
  Tag / fusion protein: 3x mTurquoise2 (C terminal on insert)
  Cloning method: Restriction Enzyme; 5′ cloning site unknown (unknown if destroyed)
Terms and licenses: Academic/Nonprofit Terms; Industry Terms: Not Available to Industry
How to cite: CytERM_3xmTurquoise2 was a gift from Dorus Gadella (Addgene plasmid # 112958 ; http://n2t.net/addgene:112958 ; RRID:Addgene_112958)
