[The description below was written by a language model from this plasmid's Addgene catalogue record and pLannotate feature annotations shown in this document.]
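Description:
CytERM_3xmTurquoise2 is a mammalian expression plasmid built on the Clontech pEGFP-N1 backbone, about 6.3 kb in size. It replicates in E. coli from a high-copy ColE1/pUC-type origin and also carries an f1 phage origin. Selection relies on a single Tn5 aminoglycoside phosphotransferase gene (NeoR/KanR). This gene sits behind tandem bacterial (bla-type) and SV40 early promoters and ends with an HSV TK polyadenylation signal, so it confers kanamycin resistance in bacteria and could support G418 selection in transfected mammalian cells.

The expression cassette is driven by the human CMV immediate-early enhancer and promoter and terminated by the SV40 poly(A) signal. The insert, CytERM, is catalogued as synthetic. The annotation identifies it as a short N-terminal fragment of rabbit cytochrome P450 CYP2C1, which serves as a membrane anchor that tethers the fusion to the endoplasmic reticulum. Residual multiple-cloning-site sequence joins it to three tandem copies of mTurquoise2, a bright, monomeric, rapidly maturing cyan fluorescent protein derived from Aequorea victoria, with short spacers between the copies.

The stated use is live-cell visualization of the ER, either as a cyan marker for colocalization studies or in the OSER (organized smooth ER) assay. That assay tests the tendency of fluorescent proteins to oligomerize by scoring whether ER-anchored fusions reorganize the membrane into stacked whorls. The short large T antigen, ble and bGH poly(A) fragments in the annotation appear to be backbone remnants or incidental matches rather than functional parts. The depositor and sequencing-derived records differ by a single nucleotide in length, located downstream of the third mTurquoise2 copy, and have identical feature content.
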