Features (pLannotate 1.2.2; 18 found; start..end, strand, type, name):
     61..364     +  enhancer       CMV enhancer: human cytomegalovirus immediate early enhancer
    365..568     +  promoter       CMV promoter: human cytomegalovirus (CMV) immediate early promoter
    591..614     +  misc_feature   MCS (fragment): multiple cloning site
    658..744     +  CDS            CYP2C1 (fragment): CP2C1_RABIT - Experimental evidence at protein level: Swiss-Prot protein existence level 1. Cytochromes P450 are a group of heme-thiolate monooxygenases. In liver microsomes, this enzyme is involved in an NADPH-dependent electron transport pathway. It oxidizes a variety of structurally unrelated compounds, including steroids, fatty acids, and xenobiotics. From Oryctolagus cuniculus (Rabbit).
    739..782     +  misc_feature   MCS (fragment): multiple cloning site
    796..1512    +  CDS            mTurquoise2: mTurquoise2 is a basic (constitutively fluorescent) cyan fluorescent protein published in 2012, derived from Aequorea victoria. It is reported to be a rapidly-maturing monomer with very low acid sensitivity.
   1528..2244    +  CDS            mTurquoise2: mTurquoise2 is a basic (constitutively fluorescent) cyan fluorescent protein published in 2012, derived from Aequorea victoria. It is reported to be a rapidly-maturing monomer with very low acid sensitivity.
   2260..2979    +  CDS            mTurquoise2: enhanced monomeric variant of CFP (Goedhart et al., 2012) mammalian codon-optimized
   2996..3079    +  CDS            large T antigen (fragment): large T antigen from SV40 (simian virus 40)
   3102..3223    +  polyA_signal   SV40 poly(A) signal: SV40 polyadenylation signal
   3257..3685    -  rep_origin     f1 ori (sequence partly withheld): f1 bacteriophage origin of replication; arrow indicates direction of (+) strand synthesis
   3712..3816    +  promoter       AmpR promoter: bla
   3818..4175    +  promoter       SV40 promoter: SV40 enhancer and early promoter
   4210..5004    +  CDS            NeoR/KanR: aminoglycoside phosphotransferase from Tn5; aph(3')-II (or nptII); confers resistance to neomycin, kanamycin, and G418 (Geneticin®)
   5025..5177    +  CDS            ble (fragment): BLE_KLEPN - Experimental evidence at protein level: Swiss-Prot protein existence level 1. Binding protein with a strong affinity to the bleomycin family of antibiotics. Binds to CL990; an antimitotic-antibiotic compound. From Klebsiella pneumoniae.
   5236..5283    +  polyA_signal   HSV TK poly(A) signal: herpes simplex virus thymidine kinase polyadenylation signal (Cole and Stacy, 1985)
   5374..5390    -  polyA_signal   bGH poly(A) signal (fragment): bovine growth hormone polyadenylation signal
   5612..6200    +  rep_origin     ori: high-copy-number ColE1/pMB1/pBR322/pUC origin of replication
>Addgene plasmid #112958 | CytERM_3xmTurquoise2 | depositor full sequence | sequence record 213034 | Full Sequence
TAGTTATTAATAGTAATCAATTACGGGGTCATTAGTTCATAGCCCATATATGGAGTTCCGCGTTACATAA
CTTACGGTAAATGGCCCGCCTGGCTGACCGCCCAACGACCCCCGCCCATTGACGTCAATAATGACGTATG
TTCCCATAGTAACGCCAATAGGGACTTTCCATTGACGTCAATGGGTGGAGTATTTACGGTAAACTGCCCA
CTTGGCAGTACATCAAGTGTATCATATGCCAAGTACGCCCCCTATTGACGTCAATGACGGTAAATGGCCC
GCCTGGCATTATGCCCAGTACATGACCTTATGGGACTTTCCTACTTGGCAGTACATCTACGTATTAGTCA
TCGCTATTACCATGGTGATGCGGTTTTGGCAGTACATCAATGGGCGTGGATAGCGGTTTGACTCACGGGG
ATTTCCAAGTCTCCACCCCATTGACGTCAATGGGAGTTTGTTTTGGCACCAAAATCAACGGGACTTTCCA
AAATGTCGTAACAACTCCGCCCCATTGACGCAAATGGGCGGTAGGCGTGTACGGTGGGAGGTCTATATAA
GCAGAGCTGGTTTAGTGAACCGTCAGATCCGCTAGCGCTACCGGACTCAGATCTGGTACCCCTTGCAGCT
TCCAGTTGTCAGGAAGAGAAGGCTCCCATGGATCCTGTGGTGGTGCTGGGGCTCTGTCTCTCCTGTTTGC
TTCTCCTTTCACTCTGGAAACAGAGCTATGGGGGAGGGAAGCTTCGAATTCTGCAGTCGACGGTACCGCG
GGCCCGGGATCCACCGGTCGCCACCATGGTGAGCAAGGGCGAGGAGCTGTTCACCGGGGTGGTGCCCATC
CTGGTCGAGCTGGACGGCGACGTAAACGGCCACAAGTTCAGCGTGTCCGGCGAGGGCGAGGGCGATGCCA
CCTACGGCAAGCTGACCCTGAAGTTCATCTGCACCACCGGCAAGCTGCCCGTGCCCTGGCCCACCCTCGT
GACCACCCTGTCCTGGGGCGTGCAGTGCTTCGCCCGCTACCCCGACCACATGAAGCAGCACGACTTCTTC
AAGTCCGCCATGCCCGAAGGCTACGTCCAGGAGCGCACCATCTTCTTCAAGGACGACGGCAACTACAAGA
CCCGCGCCGAGGTGAAGTTCGAGGGCGACACCCTGGTGAACCGCATCGAGCTGAAGGGCATCGACTTCAA
GGAGGACGGCAACATCCTGGGGCACAAGCTGGAGTACAACTACTTTAGCGACAACGTCTATATCACCGCC
GACAAGCAGAAGAACGGCATCAAGGCCAACTTCAAGATCCGCCACAACATCGAGGACGGCGGCGTGCAGC
TCGCCGACCACTACCAGCAGAACACCCCCATCGGCGACGGCCCCGTGCTGCTGCCCGACAACCACTACCT
GAGCACCCAGTCCAAGCTGAGCAAAGACCCCAACGAGAAGCGCGATCACATGGTCCTGCTGGAGTTCGTG
ACCGCCGCCGGGATCACTCTCGGCATGGACGAGCTGTACCAGGGTGGCAGCGGTGGCATGGTGAGCAAGG
GCGAGGAGCTGTTCACCGGGGTGGTGCCCATCCTGGTCGAGCTGGACGGCGACGTAAACGGCCACAAGTT
CAGCGTGTCCGGCGAGGGCGAGGGCGATGCCACCTACGGCAAGCTGACCCTGAAGTTCATCTGCACCACC
GGCAAGCTGCCCGTGCCCTGGCCCACCCTCGTGACCACCCTGTCCTGGGGCGTGCAGTGCTTCGCCCGCT
ACCCCGACCACATGAAGCAGCACGACTTCTTCAAGTCCGCCATGCCCGAAGGCTACGTCCAGGAGCGCAC
CATCTTCTTCAAGGACGACGGCAACTACAAGACCCGCGCCGAGGTGAAGTTCGAGGGCGACACCCTGGTG
AACCGCATCGAGCTGAAGGGCATCGACTTCAAGGAGGACGGCAACATCCTGGGGCACAAGCTGGAGTACA
ACTACTTTAGCGACAACGTCTATATCACCGCCGACAAGCAGAAGAACGGCATCAAGGCCAACTTCAAGAT
CCGCCACAACATCGAGGACGGCGGCGTGCAGCTCGCCGACCACTACCAGCAGAACACCCCCATCGGCGAC
GGCCCCGTGCTGCTGCCCGACAACCACTACCTGAGCACCCAGTCCAAGCTGAGCAAAGACCCCAACGAGA
AGCGCGATCACATGGTCCTGCTGGAGTTCGTGACCGCCGCCGGGATCACTCTCGGCATGGACGAGCTGTA
CCAGGGTGGCAGCGGTGGCATGGTGAGCAAGGGCGAGGAGCTGTTCACCGGGGTGGTGCCCATCCTGGTC
GAGCTGGACGGCGACGTAAACGGCCACAAGTTCAGCGTGTCCGGCGAGGGCGAGGGCGATGCCACCTACG
GCAAGCTGACCCTGAAGTTCATCTGCACCACCGGCAAGCTGCCCGTGCCCTGGCCCACCCTCGTGACCAC
CCTGTCCTGGGGCGTGCAGTGCTTCGCCCGCTACCCCGACCACATGAAGCAGCACGACTTCTTCAAGTCC
GCCATGCCCGAAGGCTACGTCCAGGAGCGCACCATCTTCTTCAAGGACGACGGCAACTACAAGACCCGCG
CCGAGGTGAAGTTCGAGGGCGACACCCTGGTGAACCGCATCGAGCTGAAGGGCATCGACTTCAAGGAGGA
CGGCAACATCCTGGGGCACAAGCTGGAGTACAACTACTTTAGCGACAACGTCTATATCACCGCCGACAAG
CAGAAGAACGGCATCAAGGCCAACTTCAAGATCCGCCACAACATCGAGGACGGCGGCGTGCAGCTCGCCG
ACCACTACCAGCAGAACACCCCCATCGGCGACGGCCCCGTGCTGCTGCCCGACAACCACTACCTGAGCAC
CCAGTCCAAGCTGAGCAAAGACCCCAACGAGAAGCGCGATCACATGGTCCTGCTGGAGTTCGTGACCGCC
GCCGGGATCACTCTCGGCATGGACGAGCTGTACAAGTAAAGCGGCCGCGACTCTAGATCATAATCAGCCA
TACCACATTTGTAGAGGTTTTACTTGCTTTAAAAAACCTCCCACACCTCCCCCTGAACCTGAAACATAAA
ATGAATGCAATTGTTGTTGTTAACTTGTTTATTGCAGCTTATAATGGTTACAAATAAAGCAATAGCATCA
CAAATTTCACAAATAAAGCATTTTTTTCACTGCATTCTAGTTGTGGTTTGTCCAAACTCATCAATGTATC
TTAAGGCGTAAATTGTAAGCGTTAATATTTTGTTAAAATTCGCGTTAAATTTTTGTTAAATCAGCTCATT
TTTTAACCAATAGGCCGAAATCGGCAAAATCCCTTATAAATCAAAAGAATAGACCGAGATAGGGT
[37 nt withheld, positions 3356-3392]
AAAGAACGTGGACTCCAACGTCAAAGG
[49 nt withheld, positions 3420-3468]
T
[91 nt withheld, positions 3470-3560]
G
[124 nt withheld, positions 3562-3685]
CAGGTGGCACTTTTCGGGGAAATGTGCGCGGAACCCCTATTTGTTTATTTTTCTAAATACATTCAAATAT
GTATCCGCTCATGAGACAATAACCCTGATAAATGCTTCAATAATATTGAAAAAGGAAGAGTCCTGAGGCG
GAAAGAACCAGCTGTGGAATGTGTGTCAGTTAGGGTGTGGAAAGTCCCCAGGCTCCCCAGCAGGCAGAAG
TATGCAAAGCATGCATCTCAATTAGTCAGCAACCAGGTGTGGAAAGTCCCCAGGCTCCCCAGCAGGCAGA
AGTATGCAAAGCATGCATCTCAATTAGTCAGCAACCATAGTCCCGCCCCTAACTCCGCCCATCCCGCCCC
TAACTCCGCCCAGTTCCGCCCATTCTCCGCCCCATGGCTGACTAATTTTTTTTATTTATGCAGAGGCCGA
GGCCGCCTCGGCCTCTGAGCTATTCCAGAAGTAGTGAGGAGGCTTTTTTGGAGGCCTAGGCTTTTGCAAA
GATCGATCAAGAGACAGGATGAGGATCGTTTCGCATGATTGAACAAGATGGATTGCACGCAGGTTCTCCG
GCCGCTTGGGTGGAGAGGCTATTCGGCTATGACTGGGCACAACAGACAATCGGCTGCTCTGATGCCGCCG
TGTTCCGGCTGTCAGCGCAGGGGCGCCCGGTTCTTTTTGTCAAGACCGACCTGTCCGGTGCCCTGAATGA
ACTGCAAGACGAGGCAGCGCGGCTATCGTGGCTGGCCACGACGGGCGTTCCTTGCGCAGCTGTGCTCGAC
GTTGTCACTGAAGCGGGAAGGGACTGGCTGCTATTGGGCGAAGTGCCGGGGCAGGATCTCCTGTCATCTC
ACCTTGCTCCTGCCGAGAAAGTATCCATCATGGCTGATGCAATGCGGCGGCTGCATACGCTTGATCCGGC
TACCTGCCCATTCGACCACCAAGCGAAACATCGCATCGAGCGAGCACGTACTCGGATGGAAGCCGGTCTT
GTCGATCAGGATGATCTGGACGAAGAGCATCAGGGGCTCGCGCCAGCCGAACTGTTCGCCAGGCTCAAGG
CGAGCATGCCCGACGGCGAGGATCTCGTCGTGACCCATGGCGATGCCTGCTTGCCGAATATCATGGTGGA
AAATGGCCGCTTTTCTGGATTCATCGACTGTGGCCGGCTGGGTGTGGCGGACCGCTATCAGGACATAGCG
TTGGCTACCCGTGATATTGCTGAAGAGCTTGGCGGCGAATGGGCTGACCGCTTCCTCGTGCTTTACGGTA
TCGCCGCTCCCGATTCGCAGCGCATCGCCTTCTATCGCCTTCTTGACGAGTTCTTCTGAGCGGGACTCTG
GGGTTCGAAATGACCGACCAAGCGACGCCCAACCTGCCATCACGAGATTTCGATTCCACCGCCGCCTTCT
ATGAAAGGTTGGGCTTCGGAATCGTTTTCCGGGACGCCGGCTGGATGATCCTCCAGCGCGGGGATCTCAT
GCTGGAGTTCTTCGCCCACCCTAGGGGGAGGCTAACTGAAACACGGAAGGAGACAATACCGGAAGGAACC
CGCGCTATGACGGCAATAAAAAGACAGAATAAAACGCACGGTGTTGGGTCGTTTGTTCATAAACGCGGGG
TTCGGTCCCAGGGCTGGCACTCTGTCGATACCCCACCGAGACCCCATTGGGGCCAATACGCCCGCGTTTC
TTCCTTTTCCCCACCCCACCCCCCAAGTTCGGGTGAAGGCCCAGGGCTCGCAGCCAACGTCGGGGCGGCA
GGCCCTGCCATAGCCTCAGGTTACTCATATATACTTTAGATTGATTTAAAACTTCATTTTTAATTTAAAA
GGATCTAGGTGAAGATCCTTTTTGATAATCTCATGACCAAAATCCCTTAACGTGAGTTTTCGTTCCACTG
AGCGTCAGACCCCGTAGAAAAGATCAAAGGATCTTCTTGAGATCCTTTTTTTCTGCGCGTAATCTGCTGC
TTGCAAACAAAAAAACCACCGCTACCAGCGGTGGTTTGTTTGCCGGATCAAGAGCTACCAACTCTTTTTC
CGAAGGTAACTGGCTTCAGCAGAGCGCAGATACCAAATACTGTCCTTCTAGTGTAGCCGTAGTTAGGCCA
CCACTTCAAGAACTCTGTAGCACCGCCTACATACCTCGCTCTGCTAATCCTGTTACCAGTGGCTGCTGCC
AGTGGCGATAAGTCGTGTCTTACCGGGTTGGACTCAAGACGATAGTTACCGGATAAGGCGCAGCGGTCGG
GCTGAACGGGGGGTTCGTGCACACAGCCCAGCTTGGAGCGAACGACCTACACCGAACTGAGATACCTACA
GCGTGAGCTATGAGAAAGCGCCACGCTTCCCGAAGGGAGAAAGGCGGACAGGTATCCGGTAAGCGGCAGG
GTCGGAACAGGAGAGCGCACGAGGGAGCTTCCAGGGGGAAACGCCTGGTATCTTTATAGTCCTGTCGGGT
TTCGCCACCTCTGACTTGAGCGTCGATTTTTGTGATGCTCGTCAGGGGGGCGGAGCCTATGGAAAAACGC
CAGCAACGCGGCCTTTTTACGGTTCCTGGCCTTTTGCTGGCCTTTTGCTCACATGTTCTTTCCTGCGTTA
TCCCCTGATTCTGTGGATAACCGTATTACCGCCATGCAT
