Features (pLannotate 1.2.2; 18 found; start..end, strand, type, name):
     61..364     +  enhancer       CMV enhancer: human cytomegalovirus immediate early enhancer
    365..568     +  promoter       CMV promoter: human cytomegalovirus (CMV) immediate early promoter
    591..614     +  misc_feature   MCS (fragment): multiple cloning site
    658..744     +  CDS            CYP2C1 (fragment): CP2C1_RABIT - Experimental evidence at protein level: Swiss-Prot protein existence level 1. Cytochromes P450 are a group of heme-thiolate monooxygenases. In liver microsomes, this enzyme is involved in an NADPH-dependent electron transport pathway. It oxidizes a variety of structurally unrelated compounds, including steroids, fatty acids, and xenobiotics. From Oryctolagus cuniculus (Rabbit).
    739..782     +  misc_feature   MCS (fragment): multiple cloning site
    796..1512    +  CDS            mTurquoise2: mTurquoise2 is a basic (constitutively fluorescent) cyan fluorescent protein published in 2012, derived from Aequorea victoria. It is reported to be a rapidly-maturing monomer with very low acid sensitivity.
   1528..2244    +  CDS            mTurquoise2: mTurquoise2 is a basic (constitutively fluorescent) cyan fluorescent protein published in 2012, derived from Aequorea victoria. It is reported to be a rapidly-maturing monomer with very low acid sensitivity.
   2260..2979    +  CDS            mTurquoise2: enhanced monomeric variant of CFP (Goedhart et al., 2012) mammalian codon-optimized
   2995..3078    +  CDS            large T antigen (fragment): large T antigen from SV40 (simian virus 40)
   3101..3222    +  polyA_signal   SV40 poly(A) signal: SV40 polyadenylation signal
   3256..3684    -  rep_origin     f1 ori (sequence partly withheld): f1 bacteriophage origin of replication; arrow indicates direction of (+) strand synthesis
   3711..3815    +  promoter       AmpR promoter: bla
   3817..4174    +  promoter       SV40 promoter: SV40 enhancer and early promoter
   4209..5003    +  CDS            NeoR/KanR: aminoglycoside phosphotransferase from Tn5; aph(3')-II (or nptII); confers resistance to neomycin, kanamycin, and G418 (Geneticin®)
   5024..5176    +  CDS            ble (fragment): BLE_KLEPN - Experimental evidence at protein level: Swiss-Prot protein existence level 1. Binding protein with a strong affinity to the bleomycin family of antibiotics. Binds to CL990; an antimitotic-antibiotic compound. From Klebsiella pneumoniae.
   5235..5282    +  polyA_signal   HSV TK poly(A) signal: herpes simplex virus thymidine kinase polyadenylation signal (Cole and Stacy, 1985)
   5373..5389    -  polyA_signal   bGH poly(A) signal (fragment): bovine growth hormone polyadenylation signal
   5611..6199    +  rep_origin     ori: high-copy-number ColE1/pMB1/pBR322/pUC origin of replication
>Addgene plasmid #112958 | CytERM_3xmTurquoise2 | addgene full sequence | sequence record 220333 | Addgene NGS Result
TAGTTATTAATAGTAATCAATTACGGGGTCATTAGTTCATAGCCCATATATGGAGTTCCGCGTTACATAA
CTTACGGTAAATGGCCCGCCTGGCTGACCGCCCAACGACCCCCGCCCATTGACGTCAATAATGACGTATG
TTCCCATAGTAACGCCAATAGGGACTTTCCATTGACGTCAATGGGTGGAGTATTTACGGTAAACTGCCCA
CTTGGCAGTACATCAAGTGTATCATATGCCAAGTACGCCCCCTATTGACGTCAATGACGGTAAATGGCCC
GCCTGGCATTATGCCCAGTACATGACCTTATGGGACTTTCCTACTTGGCAGTACATCTACGTATTAGTCA
TCGCTATTACCATGGTGATGCGGTTTTGGCAGTACATCAATGGGCGTGGATAGCGGTTTGACTCACGGGG
ATTTCCAAGTCTCCACCCCATTGACGTCAATGGGAGTTTGTTTTGGCACCAAAATCAACGGGACTTTCCA
AAATGTCGTAACAACTCCGCCCCATTGACGCAAATGGGCGGTAGGCGTGTACGGTGGGAGGTCTATATAA
GCAGAGCTGGTTTAGTGAACCGTCAGATCCGCTAGCGCTACCGGACTCAGATCTGGTACCCCTTGCAGCT
TCCAGTTGTCAGGAAGAGAAGGCTCCCATGGATCCTGTGGTGGTGCTGGGGCTCTGTCTCTCCTGTTTGC
TTCTCCTTTCACTCTGGAAACAGAGCTATGGGGGAGGGAAGCTTCGAATTCTGCAGTCGACGGTACCGCG
GGCCCGGGATCCACCGGTCGCCACCATGGTGAGCAAGGGCGAGGAGCTGTTCACCGGGGTGGTGCCCATC
CTGGTCGAGCTGGACGGCGACGTAAACGGCCACAAGTTCAGCGTGTCCGGCGAGGGCGAGGGCGATGCCA
CCTACGGCAAGCTGACCCTGAAGTTCATCTGCACCACCGGCAAGCTGCCCGTGCCCTGGCCCACCCTCGT
GACCACCCTGTCCTGGGGCGTGCAGTGCTTCGCCCGCTACCCCGACCACATGAAGCAGCACGACTTCTTC
AAGTCCGCCATGCCCGAAGGCTACGTCCAGGAGCGCACCATCTTCTTCAAGGACGACGGCAACTACAAGA
CCCGCGCCGAGGTGAAGTTCGAGGGCGACACCCTGGTGAACCGCATCGAGCTGAAGGGCATCGACTTCAA
GGAGGACGGCAACATCCTGGGGCACAAGCTGGAGTACAACTACTTTAGCGACAACGTCTATATCACCGCC
GACAAGCAGAAGAACGGCATCAAGGCCAACTTCAAGATCCGCCACAACATCGAGGACGGCGGCGTGCAGC
TCGCCGACCACTACCAGCAGAACACCCCCATCGGCGACGGCCCCGTGCTGCTGCCCGACAACCACTACCT
GAGCACCCAGTCCAAGCTGAGCAAAGACCCCAACGAGAAGCGCGATCACATGGTCCTGCTGGAGTTCGTG
ACCGCCGCCGGGATCACTCTCGGCATGGACGAGCTGTACCAGGGTGGCAGCGGTGGCATGGTGAGCAAGG
GCGAGGAGCTGTTCACCGGGGTGGTGCCCATCCTGGTCGAGCTGGACGGCGACGTAAACGGCCACAAGTT
CAGCGTGTCCGGCGAGGGCGAGGGCGATGCCACCTACGGCAAGCTGACCCTGAAGTTCATCTGCACCACC
GGCAAGCTGCCCGTGCCCTGGCCCACCCTCGTGACCACCCTGTCCTGGGGCGTGCAGTGCTTCGCCCGCT
ACCCCGACCACATGAAGCAGCACGACTTCTTCAAGTCCGCCATGCCCGAAGGCTACGTCCAGGAGCGCAC
CATCTTCTTCAAGGACGACGGCAACTACAAGACCCGCGCCGAGGTGAAGTTCGAGGGCGACACCCTGGTG
AACCGCATCGAGCTGAAGGGCATCGACTTCAAGGAGGACGGCAACATCCTGGGGCACAAGCTGGAGTACA
ACTACTTTAGCGACAACGTCTATATCACCGCCGACAAGCAGAAGAACGGCATCAAGGCCAACTTCAAGAT
CCGCCACAACATCGAGGACGGCGGCGTGCAGCTCGCCGACCACTACCAGCAGAACACCCCCATCGGCGAC
GGCCCCGTGCTGCTGCCCGACAACCACTACCTGAGCACCCAGTCCAAGCTGAGCAAAGACCCCAACGAGA
AGCGCGATCACATGGTCCTGCTGGAGTTCGTGACCGCCGCCGGGATCACTCTCGGCATGGACGAGCTGTA
CCAGGGTGGCAGCGGTGGCATGGTGAGCAAGGGCGAGGAGCTGTTCACCGGGGTGGTGCCCATCCTGGTC
GAGCTGGACGGCGACGTAAACGGCCACAAGTTCAGCGTGTCCGGCGAGGGCGAGGGCGATGCCACCTACG
GCAAGCTGACCCTGAAGTTCATCTGCACCACCGGCAAGCTGCCCGTGCCCTGGCCCACCCTCGTGACCAC
CCTGTCCTGGGGCGTGCAGTGCTTCGCCCGCTACCCCGACCACATGAAGCAGCACGACTTCTTCAAGTCC
GCCATGCCCGAAGGCTACGTCCAGGAGCGCACCATCTTCTTCAAGGACGACGGCAACTACAAGACCCGCG
CCGAGGTGAAGTTCGAGGGCGACACCCTGGTGAACCGCATCGAGCTGAAGGGCATCGACTTCAAGGAGGA
CGGCAACATCCTGGGGCACAAGCTGGAGTACAACTACTTTAGCGACAACGTCTATATCACCGCCGACAAG
CAGAAGAACGGCATCAAGGCCAACTTCAAGATCCGCCACAACATCGAGGACGGCGGCGTGCAGCTCGCCG
ACCACTACCAGCAGAACACCCCCATCGGCGACGGCCCCGTGCTGCTGCCCGACAACCACTACCTGAGCAC
CCAGTCCAAGCTGAGCAAAGACCCCAACGAGAAGCGCGATCACATGGTCCTGCTGGAGTTCGTGACCGCC
GCCGGGATCACTCTCGGCATGGACGAGCTGTACAAGTAAGCGGCCGCGACTCTAGATCATAATCAGCCAT
ACCACATTTGTAGAGGTTTTACTTGCTTTAAAAAACCTCCCACACCTCCCCCTGAACCTGAAACATAAAA
TGAATGCAATTGTTGTTGTTAACTTGTTTATTGCAGCTTATAATGGTTACAAATAAAGCAATAGCATCAC
AAATTTCACAAATAAAGCATTTTTTTCACTGCATTCTAGTTGTGGTTTGTCCAAACTCATCAATGTATCT
TAAGGCGTAAATTGTAAGCGTTAATATTTTGTTAAAATTCGCGTTAAATTTTTGTTAAATCAGCTCATTT
TTTAACCAATAGGCCGAAATCGGCAAAATCCCTTATAAATCAAAAGAATAGACCGAGATAGGGT
[37 nt withheld, positions 3355-3391]
AAAGAACGTGGACTCCAACGTCAAAGG
[49 nt withheld, positions 3419-3467]
T
[91 nt withheld, positions 3469-3559]
G
[124 nt withheld, positions 3561-3684]
CAGGTGGCACTTTTCGGGGAAATGTGCGCGGAACCCCTATTTGTTTATTTTTCTAAATACATTCAAATAT
GTATCCGCTCATGAGACAATAACCCTGATAAATGCTTCAATAATATTGAAAAAGGAAGAGTCCTGAGGCG
GAAAGAACCAGCTGTGGAATGTGTGTCAGTTAGGGTGTGGAAAGTCCCCAGGCTCCCCAGCAGGCAGAAG
TATGCAAAGCATGCATCTCAATTAGTCAGCAACCAGGTGTGGAAAGTCCCCAGGCTCCCCAGCAGGCAGA
AGTATGCAAAGCATGCATCTCAATTAGTCAGCAACCATAGTCCCGCCCCTAACTCCGCCCATCCCGCCCC
TAACTCCGCCCAGTTCCGCCCATTCTCCGCCCCATGGCTGACTAATTTTTTTTATTTATGCAGAGGCCGA
GGCCGCCTCGGCCTCTGAGCTATTCCAGAAGTAGTGAGGAGGCTTTTTTGGAGGCCTAGGCTTTTGCAAA
GATCGATCAAGAGACAGGATGAGGATCGTTTCGCATGATTGAACAAGATGGATTGCACGCAGGTTCTCCG
GCCGCTTGGGTGGAGAGGCTATTCGGCTATGACTGGGCACAACAGACAATCGGCTGCTCTGATGCCGCCG
TGTTCCGGCTGTCAGCGCAGGGGCGCCCGGTTCTTTTTGTCAAGACCGACCTGTCCGGTGCCCTGAATGA
ACTGCAAGACGAGGCAGCGCGGCTATCGTGGCTGGCCACGACGGGCGTTCCTTGCGCAGCTGTGCTCGAC
GTTGTCACTGAAGCGGGAAGGGACTGGCTGCTATTGGGCGAAGTGCCGGGGCAGGATCTCCTGTCATCTC
ACCTTGCTCCTGCCGAGAAAGTATCCATCATGGCTGATGCAATGCGGCGGCTGCATACGCTTGATCCGGC
TACCTGCCCATTCGACCACCAAGCGAAACATCGCATCGAGCGAGCACGTACTCGGATGGAAGCCGGTCTT
GTCGATCAGGATGATCTGGACGAAGAGCATCAGGGGCTCGCGCCAGCCGAACTGTTCGCCAGGCTCAAGG
CGAGCATGCCCGACGGCGAGGATCTCGTCGTGACCCATGGCGATGCCTGCTTGCCGAATATCATGGTGGA
AAATGGCCGCTTTTCTGGATTCATCGACTGTGGCCGGCTGGGTGTGGCGGACCGCTATCAGGACATAGCG
TTGGCTACCCGTGATATTGCTGAAGAGCTTGGCGGCGAATGGGCTGACCGCTTCCTCGTGCTTTACGGTA
TCGCCGCTCCCGATTCGCAGCGCATCGCCTTCTATCGCCTTCTTGACGAGTTCTTCTGAGCGGGACTCTG
GGGTTCGAAATGACCGACCAAGCGACGCCCAACCTGCCATCACGAGATTTCGATTCCACCGCCGCCTTCT
ATGAAAGGTTGGGCTTCGGAATCGTTTTCCGGGACGCCGGCTGGATGATCCTCCAGCGCGGGGATCTCAT
GCTGGAGTTCTTCGCCCACCCTAGGGGGAGGCTAACTGAAACACGGAAGGAGACAATACCGGAAGGAACC
CGCGCTATGACGGCAATAAAAAGACAGAATAAAACGCACGGTGTTGGGTCGTTTGTTCATAAACGCGGGG
TTCGGTCCCAGGGCTGGCACTCTGTCGATACCCCACCGAGACCCCATTGGGGCCAATACGCCCGCGTTTC
TTCCTTTTCCCCACCCCACCCCCCAAGTTCGGGTGAAGGCCCAGGGCTCGCAGCCAACGTCGGGGCGGCA
GGCCCTGCCATAGCCTCAGGTTACTCATATATACTTTAGATTGATTTAAAACTTCATTTTTAATTTAAAA
GGATCTAGGTGAAGATCCTTTTTGATAATCTCATGACCAAAATCCCTTAACGTGAGTTTTCGTTCCACTG
AGCGTCAGACCCCGTAGAAAAGATCAAAGGATCTTCTTGAGATCCTTTTTTTCTGCGCGTAATCTGCTGC
TTGCAAACAAAAAAACCACCGCTACCAGCGGTGGTTTGTTTGCCGGATCAAGAGCTACCAACTCTTTTTC
CGAAGGTAACTGGCTTCAGCAGAGCGCAGATACCAAATACTGTTCTTCTAGTGTAGCCGTAGTTAGGCCA
CCACTTCAAGAACTCTGTAGCACCGCCTACATACCTCGCTCTGCTAATCCTGTTACCAGTGGCTGCTGCC
AGTGGCGATAAGTCGTGTCTTACCGGGTTGGACTCAAGACGATAGTTACCGGATAAGGCGCAGCGGTCGG
GCTGAACGGGGGGTTCGTGCACACAGCCCAGCTTGGAGCGAACGACCTACACCGAACTGAGATACCTACA
GCGTGAGCTATGAGAAAGCGCCACGCTTCCCGAAGGGAGAAAGGCGGACAGGTATCCGGTAAGCGGCAGG
GTCGGAACAGGAGAGCGCACGAGGGAGCTTCCAGGGGGAAACGCCTGGTATCTTTATAGTCCTGTCGGGT
TTCGCCACCTCTGACTTGAGCGTCGATTTTTGTGATGCTCGTCAGGGGGGCGGAGCCTATGGAAAAACGC
CAGCAACGCGGCCTTTTTACGGTTCCTGGCCTTTTGCTGGCCTTTTGCTCACATGTTCTTTCCTGCGTTA
TCCCCTGATTCTGTGGATAACCGTATTACCGCCATGCAT
